Addgene plasmid #233104: pUC57KAN-5XOLLAS
Purpose: 5X OLLAS tag multimer
Depositing lab: Steve Stowers. Depositing organization: Montana State University.
Backbone
  Vector backbone: pUC57KAN
  Vector type: Unspecified
Growth in bacteria
  Bacterial resistance: Kanamycin, 50 μg/mL
  Growth temperature: 37°C
  Growth strain: DH5alpha
  Copy number: High Copy
Gene/Insert
  Gene/Insert name: OLLAS tag
  Species: Synthetic
  Mutation: None
  Cloning method: Restriction Enzyme; 5′ cloning site Unknown (unknown if destroyed)
Terms and licenses: Academic/Nonprofit Terms; Industry Terms: Not Available to Industry
How to cite: pUC57KAN-5XOLLAS was a gift from Steve Stowers (Addgene plasmid # 233104 ; http://n2t.net/addgene:233104 ; RRID:Addgene_233104)
