[The description below was written by a language model from this plasmid's Addgene catalogue record and pLannotate feature annotations shown in this document.]
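Description:
pUC57KAN-5XOLLAS is a bacterial cloning plasmid built on the pUC57KAN backbone that serves as a source of a synthetic multimer of five OLLAS epitope tags. The vector type is not specified in the record, and nothing in it points to an expression role. It appears to be a parts or template plasmid maintained in E. coli. Propagation relies on the high-copy ColE1/pUC-type origin, and selection is by kanamycin through an aph(3')-Ia aminoglycoside phosphotransferase gene, which the annotation places downstream of the bla (AmpR) promoter. Typical pUC remnants surround the cloning region: a lacZα fragment on one side and the lac promoter, lac operator and CAP binding site on the other, along with small fragments of lacI, rop and the pBR322 bom region.

The OLLAS tag is a short epitope derived from the E. coli OmpF linker fused to mouse Langerin sequence, and tandem repeats are generally used to strengthen antibody detection of a tagged protein. The automated annotation of the 4,970 nt sequenced record marks only one short OLLAS fragment rather than five full copies, so the multimer itself is largely unannotated. This may reflect varied codon usage between repeats, but the record does not say. The region between the lac elements also holds features the catalogue entry does not mention: a fragment with similarity to rat Slc17a8 (vesicular glutamate transporter VGLUT3) and two adjacent SV40 polyadenylation signal fragments upstream of the annotated OLLAS segment. This suggests the tag array sits within a larger synthetic cassette, perhaps designed for tagging a vesicular glutamate transporter-related gene, but the record does not state that purpose. No eukaryotic promoter is annotated, and the cloning sites used are recorded as unknown.
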