Features (pLannotate 1.2.2; 14 found; start..end, strand, type, name):
    137..236     +  misc_feature   bom (fragment): basis of mobility region from pBR322
    242..399     -  CDS            lacZα (fragment): LacZα fragment of β-galactosidase; lacZ fragment
    565..807     +  CDS            Slc17a8 (fragment): VGLU3_RAT - Also known as Vglut3. Experimental evidence at protein level: Swiss-Prot protein existence level 1. Mediates the uptake of glutamate into synaptic vesicles at presynaptic nerve terminals of excitatory neural cells. May also mediate the transport of inorganic phosphate. From Rattus norvegicus (Rat).
   1358..1427    +  polyA_signal   SV40 poly(A) signal (fragment): SV40 polyadenylation signal
   1428..1462    +  polyA_signal   SV40 poly(A) signal (fragment): SV40 polyadenylation signal
   1637..1654    +  CDS            OLLAS tag (fragment): Escherichia coli OmpF Linker and mouse Langerin fusion sequence tag (Park et al., 2008)
   2818..2834    -  protein_bind   lac operator: The lac repressor binds to the lac operator to inhibit transcription in E. coli. This inhibition can be relieved by adding lactose or isopropyl-β-D-thiogalactopyranoside (IPTG). lac repressor encoded by lacI
   2842..2872    -  promoter       lac promoter: promoter for the E. coli lac operon
   2887..2908    -  protein_bind   CAP binding site: CAP binding activates transcription in the presence of cAMP. E. coli catabolite activator protein
   2921..3013    -  CDS            lacI (fragment): lac repressor; lacI; The lac repressor binds to the lac operator to inhibit transcription in E. coli. This inhibition can be relieved by adding lactose or isopropyl-β-D-thiogalactopyranoside (IPTG).
   3196..3784    -  rep_origin     ori: high-copy-number ColE1/pMB1/pBR322/pUC origin of replication
   3955..4770    -  CDS            KanR: aminoglycoside phosphotransferase; aph(3')-Ia; confers resistance to kanamycin in bacteria or G418 (Geneticin®) in eukaryotes
   4771..4875    -  promoter       AmpR promoter: bla
   4970..35      +  CDS            rop (fragment) (across the origin): Rop protein, which maintains plasmids at low copy number; rop
>Addgene plasmid #233104 | pUC57KAN-5XOLLAS | addgene full sequence | sequence record 465629 | Addgene NGS Result
TCGCGCGTTTCGGTGATGACGGTGAAAACCTCTGACACATGCAGCTCCCGGAGACGGTCACAGCTTGTCT
GTAAGCGGATGCCGGGAGCAGACAAGCCCGTCAGGGCGCGTCAGCGGGTGTTGGCGGGTGTCGGGGCTGG
CTTAACTATGCGGCATCAGAGCAGATTGTACTGAGAGTGCACCAGATGCGGTGTGAAATACCGCACAGAT
GCGTAAGGAGAAAATACCGCATCAGGCGCCATTCGCCATTCAGGCTGCGCAACTGTTGGGAAGGGCGATC
GGTGCGGGCCTCTTCGCTATTACGCCAGCTGGCGAAAGGGGGATGTGCTGCAAGGCGATTAAGTTGGGTA
ACGCCAGGGTTTTCCCAGTCACGACGTTGTAAAACGACGGCCAGTGAATTCAAAAGTCATACATACACAA
AAGGACACGCACCCACACAGACCCATCATAGAAACCAATTTGAAATTCTGAATCCTGCTTGACGCTCGTT
AATAAATGCCTGGAGCAGTTTTTAATGATTGCTGAGCTTCTGTCACTCATCCCGTAAAATGTGTTTCCGG
ATTTTTGCAGACTGTGTTCATGAACTGGACGGTCGCCGTGGAGAGCCATGTGGACTCGTCCTTCTTCTGG
GGCTATCTGGTGACGCAGATTCCCGGCGGCTTCATCGCCTCCAAGTTCCCGGCCAACAAGATATTCGGAC
TGTCCATCGTGAGCTCCGCCACGCTGCATCTCTTCGTGCCATTCGCCATGACCCTGATGCACGGTCATGT
GGTGATTTGCGTGAGGGTCCTGCAAGGACTCTTCGAGGTATGTAGCCCAACCAACCTAACAACTTGCCCA
ATTCGATTTTGCCACAGATCAAAGCCGGGGATTACGGCTGCGTGATGTTGCGAAAATGGGGAGGGTTAGA
TTTTGCTTTATGATAAAGCAAATATGTGAAATGGAAACATGTCCTAAGCCCTCAAAGGGATGGGGGTCCT
GGGAGGGCAGGAAAAAATAACAAAAGCATTTATTTTAATGCGATTTCTTTGTGCCAAGGACTGGGAAGTA
TGTCATTTTTCTTCGAATCGGAAGGGAGAGAATGATACTTTGTAAAAAGGATGTTTGTCTATTCGAGTTC
CGAAGTAACTATATTTTAGATATATATTTTTAATTTCACAAAGCACATTTTCTTAAGATACTATAACTGC
ATGAGACTAAGTGCAGAGTTTCATTAAGGAATAACTAATTCCCTAATGAAACTCGCGTCGCGCCACTTCA
ACGCTCGATGGGAGCGTCAGCGTCGCGCCACTTCAACGCTCGATGGGAGCGTCATTGGTGGGCGGGGTAA
CCGTCGAAATCAGTGTTTAGCCCGGGCAGCATTTTTTTCACTGCATTCTAGTTGTGGTTTGTCCAAACTC
ATCAATGTATCTTATCATGTCTGGATCCCAAACTCATCAATGTATCTTATCATGTCTGGATCGAGTTTCA
TTAAGGAATAACTAATTCCCTAATGAAACTCTTGGAATATAGGACAATATCCTAATTGACTTATTTAAAT
AATCCATTCCTGCAGGTGCCGTCCTACGATCCGCAGGGATACCAGCAGCAGGGCTCCGGCGGCTGGCGCG
CCCTTAAGCTCGAGGGCTCCGGCGGCAGCGGCTTCGCCAACGAGTTGGGCCCCCGCTTGATGGGCAAGGG
CGGATCTGGCAGTGGCTTTGCAAATGAGTTAGGTCCGCGTTTGATGGGTAAAGGCGGCTCCGGGAGCGGG
TTCGCGAACGAATTGGGCCCTCGCTTAATGGGCAAGGGTGGGTCAGGTAGTGGATTTGCTAATGAGTTAG
GACCCCGATTGATGGGAAAAGGAGGATCTGGCAGTGGTTTCGCCAACGAATTGGGGCCGCGGTTAATGGG
GAAGGGGGGTTCGGGAGTCGACGGATCCGCGGCCGCATAATGGGTTCGCGATAGGTCACTGATATATATC
ATAGCTTTTAGTTGTAGTCGGAAATCGTTTGACGTTTATTGTTTGTTCTCGGTGTGCCGTTAAAGTTTTC
CCCCCTTTTTCTCTCTATTTGTTGAGTTCCATCGATGGACGGATCCGTGGACCTTTCAGAAGTATATAAA
TATATAACTAAAGAGTAACGAATTTGTCAGCGAATAAGGGGATTCCACATGCCACACTAACACAATGAAA
CTATGTACCTAACAGAGAAACTACATATGCATACACAGCAATACCGATAACCACTACCAATACCATTAGC
CCACATAGACCCAAACTGGCCTAATCGATCTATAAAGCATATATAGTATATACTATTAGGGTCTCGCTTA
CGCGAATTTCTATTTACAAGCTCCGAAATCGAAACTGCAACACAAGATAGGGAAAGAACTGGAAATATAT
ACTCAACACTTGTGTATATCATAAATCACATAATCCACACAAAGCCTATGATAATTATATTTATATCGGT
ATAATCGTATATACATATATAGCCAAAGATTGTTGTTGAACTGCGAACTGCAAGTTTTATTACCGTTGAT
GATATTATCTTCTGTGTAAAGAGAACATTTTAATCAAACCCAAGCAATTGTTGATGTTCGGCACGAATGA
TAACCATAAAAAGAACTAGCTAATCAAAAGTCATATGAATACTCTGTTAACTAATTACTGTTTATGTTTG
TTGATATTATTTAATTCATTGATATTAATGCACCGTATGCTTTTGTGTTTAACTAACATGAGCAAGGCAT
GATGTAGGTACTAAAAATAATACTTAAGTAGATAGCCGTAGAAGCTTGGCTCGATCGAGCATGGTCATAG
CTGTTTCCTGTGTGAAATTGTTATCCGCTCACAATTCCACACAACATACGAGCCGGAAGCATAAAGTGTA
AAGCCTGGGGTGCCTAATGAGTGAGCTAACTCACATTAATTGCGTTGCGCTCACTGCCCGCTTTCCAGTC
GGGAAACCTGTCGTGCCAGCTGCATTAATGAATCGGCCAACGCGCGGGGAGAGGCGGTTTGCGTATTGGG
CGCTCTTCCGCTTCCTCGCTCACTGACTCGCTGCGCTCGGTCGTTCGGCTGCGGCGAGCGGTATCAGCTC
ACTCAAAGGCGGTAATACGGTTATCCACAGAATCAGGGGATAACGCAGGAAAGAACATGTGAGCAAAAGG
CCAGCAAAAGGCCAGGAACCGTAAAAAGGCCGCGTTGCTGGCGTTTTTCCATAGGCTCCGCCCCCCTGAC
GAGCATCACAAAAATCGACGCTCAAGTCAGAGGTGGCGAAACCCGACAGGACTATAAAGATACCAGGCGT
TTCCCCCTGGAAGCTCCCTCGTGCGCTCTCCTGTTCCGACCCTGCCGCTTACCGGATACCTGTCCGCCTT
TCTCCCTTCGGGAAGCGTGGCGCTTTCTCATAGCTCACGCTGTAGGTATCTCAGTTCGGTGTAGGTCGTT
CGCTCCAAGCTGGGCTGTGTGCACGAACCCCCCGTTCAGCCCGACCGCTGCGCCTTATCCGGTAACTATC
GTCTTGAGTCCAACCCGGTAAGACACGACTTATCGCCACTGGCAGCAGCCACTGGTAACAGGATTAGCAG
AGCGAGGTATGTAGGCGGTGCTACAGAGTTCTTGAAGTGGTGGCCTAACTACGGCTACACTAGAAGAACA
GTATTTGGTATCTGCGCTCTGCTGAAGCCAGTTACCTTCGGAAAAAGAGTTGGTAGCTCTTGATCCGGCA
AACAAACCACCGCTGGTAGCGGTGGTTTTTTTGTTTGCAAGCAGCAGATTACGCGCAGAAAAAAAGGATC
TCAAGAAGATCCTTTGATCTTTTCTACGGGGTCTGACGCTCAGTGGAACGAAAACTCACGTTAAGGGATT
TTGGTCATGAGATTATCAAAAAGGATCTTCACCTAGATCCTTTTAAATTAAAAATGAAGTTTTAAATCAA
TCTAAAGTATATATGAGTAAACTTGGTCTGACAGTTAGAAAAACTCATCGAGCATCAAATGAAACTGCAA
TTTATTCATATCAGGATTATCAATACCATATTTTTGAAAAAGCCGTTTCTGTAATGAAGGAGAAAACTCA
CCGAGGCAGTTCCATAGGATGGCAAGATCCTGGTATCGGTCTGCGATTCCGACTCGTCCAACATCAATAC
AACCTATTAATTTCCCCTCGTCAAAAATAAGGTTATCAAGTGAGAAATCACCATGAGTGACGACTGAATC
CGGTGAGAATGGCAAAAGTTTATGCATTTCTTTCCAGACTTGTTCAACAGGCCAGCCATTACGCTCGTCA
TCAAAATCACTCGCATCAACCAAACCGTTATTCATTCGTGATTGCGCCTGAGCGAGACGAAATACGCGAT
CGCTGTTAAAAGGACAATTACAAACAGGAATCGAATGCAACCGGCGCAGGAACACTGCCAGCGCATCAAC
AATATTTTCACCTGAATCAGGATATTCTTCTAATACCTGGAATGCTGTTTTCCCAGGGATCGCAGTGGTG
AGTAACCATGCATCATCAGGAGTACGGATAAAATGCTTGATGGTCGGAAGAGGCATAAATTCCGTCAGCC
AGTTTAGTCTGACCATCTCATCTGTAACATCATTGGCAACGCTACCTTTGCCATGTTTCAGAAACAACTC
TGGCGCATCGGGCTTCCCATACAATCGATAGATTGTCGCACCTGATTGCCCGACATTATCGCGAGCCCAT
TTATACCCATATAAATCAGCATCCATGTTGGAATTTAATCGCGGCCTAGAGCAAGACGTTTCCCGTTGAA
TATGGCTCATACTCTTCCTTTTTCAATATTATTGAAGCATTTATCAGGGTTATTGTCTCATGAGCGGATA
CATATTTGAATGTATTTAGAAAAATAAACAAATAGGGGTTCCGCGCACATTTCCCCGAAAAGTGCCACCT
GACGTCTAAGAAACCATTATTATCATGACATTAACCTATAAAAATAAGCGTATCACGAGGCCCTTTCGTC
